Addgene plasmid #23862: pDONR223-NYD-SP25
Depositing lab: William Hahn & David Root. Depositing organization: Dana-Farber Cancer Institute. Publication: COT drives resistance to RAF inhibition through MAP kinase pathway reactivation. Johannessen CM, Boehm JS, Kim SY, Thomas SR, Wardwell L, Johnson LA, Emery CM, Stransky N, Cogdill AP, Barretina J, Caponigro G, Hieronymus H, Murray RR, Salehi-Ashtiani K, Hill DE, Vidal M, Zhao JJ, Yang X, Alkan O, Kim S, Harris JL, Wilson CJ, Myer VE, Finan PM, Root DE, Roberts TM, Golub T, Flaherty KT, Dummer R, Weber BL, Sellers WR, Schlegel R, Wargo JA, Hahn WC, Garraway LA. Nature. 2010 Dec 16;468(7326):968-72. doi: 10.1038/nature09627 PubMed 21107320.
Backbone
  Vector backbone: pDONR223
  Backbone manufacturer: Invitrogen
  Backbone size w/o insert (bp): 5005
  Vector type: Gateway Donor vector
Growth in bacteria
  Bacterial resistance: Spectinomycin, 50 μg/mL
  Growth temperature: 37°C
  Growth strain: DH5alpha
  Copy number: High Copy
Gene/Insert
  Gene/Insert name: NYDSP25 (alt name: protein kinase NYD-SP25)
  Species: H. sapiens (human)
  Insert size (bp): 411
  Entrez Gene: TPD52L3 (a.k.a. hD55, NYDSP25, MGC26757, MGC45374)
  Cloning method: Gateway Cloning
  Sequencing primers: 5′ M13pUC-fwd; 3′ M13rev
Terms and licenses: Academic/Nonprofit Terms; Industry Terms: Not Available to Industry
Depositor comments: The ORF has no Stop codon. This design enables easy recombination into a destination vector to add an epitope tag of choice and Stop codon to the ORF. Do NOT use this plasmid directly for transfections. A set of 4 custom lentiviral vectors is available ( pLX301 (http://www.addgene.org/25895/) , pLX302 (http://www.addgene.org/25896/) , pLX303 (http://www.addgene.org/25897/) , pLX304 (http://www.addgene.org/25890/) ) to be used to express these ORFs in mammalian cells. These plasmids are not included in the kit and must be ordered separately.
How to cite: pDONR223-NYD-SP25 was a gift from William Hahn & David Root (Addgene plasmid # 23862 ; http://n2t.net/addgene:23862 ; RRID:Addgene_23862)
