[The description below was written by a language model from this plasmid's Addgene catalogue record.]
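Description:
pDONR223-NYD-SP25 is a Gateway entry clone built in the pDONR223 donor vector backbone (about 5 kb without insert). It carries a 411 bp human open reading frame recorded as NYDSP25, also called protein kinase NYD-SP25, which maps to the Entrez gene TPD52L3. The plasmid is maintained in E. coli as a high-copy construct under spectinomycin selection. No feature table accompanies the record, so the origin of replication and the exact recombination sites are not itemised. As a product of Gateway cloning into a donor vector, the ORF would normally be flanked by attL-type sites that allow LR recombination into destination vectors. M13 forward and reverse priming sites on either side of the insert are listed for sequence verification.

The ORF was cloned without a stop codon. This lets it be recombined in frame into a destination vector that supplies a C-terminal epitope tag of choice together with the terminating codon. The plasmid is a shuttle and storage clone, not an expression construct. The record states no promoter driving the insert, and the depositors note explicitly that it should not be used directly for transfection. They point instead to a companion set of lentiviral destination vectors (pLX301 to pLX304) for expressing ORFs of this kind in mammalian cells.

The clone belongs to a kit-style collection of ORFs, and the associated publication concerns resistance to RAF inhibition through reactivation of the MAP kinase pathway. This is consistent with use in systematic gain-of-function expression studies once the ORF has been transferred to a suitable expression backbone.
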