>Addgene plasmid #23862 | pDONR223-NYD-SP25 | depositor partial sequence | sequence record 11047 | Author sequence
ATGCCACATGCCAGGACAGAGACCTCTGTGGGCACATATGAATCCCACTCGACTTCTGAACTGGAGGATC
TGACAGAGCCCGAGCAAAGAGAGCTCAAAACCAAACTCACTAAATTGGAGGCTGAAATTGTAACCCTACG
CCACGTACTGGCAGCCAAAGAGAGACGCTGTGGGGAACTCAAGAGGAAGTTAGGCCTCACCGCCTTGGTA
GGGCTGAGACAGAATCTGTCCAAGAGCTGGCTTGATGTTCAGGTCTCCAACACCTATGTGAAACAGAAGA
CATCAGCTGCTCTGTCCACCATGGGCACTCTCATCTGCAGGAAGCTTGGAGGCGTGAAGAAGTCGGCCAC
ACTCAGATCTTTTGAAGGATTGATCTTCAATAAATACACGTTAAATCAAGGAAGGAATTAA
