>Addgene plasmid #23862 | pDONR223-NYD-SP25 | addgene partial sequence | sequence record 29660 | 23862 with M13pUC-fwd
AGCTCGGGCCCAATAATGATTTTATTTTGACTGATAGTGACCTGTTCGTTGCAACAAATTGATGAGCAAT
GCTTTTTTATAATGCCAACTTTGTACAAAAAAGTTGGCATGCCACATGCCAGGACAGAGACCTCTGTGGG
CACATATGAATCCCACTCGACTTCTGAACTGGAGGATCTGACAGAGCCCGAGCAAAGAGAGCTCAAAACC
AAACTCACTAAATTGGAGGCTGAAATTGTAACCCTACGCCACGTACTGGCAGCCAAAGAGAGACGCTGTG
GGGAACTCAAGAGGAAGTTAGGCCTCACCGCCTTGGTAGGGCTGAGACAGAATCTGTCCAAGAGCTGGCT
TGATGTTCAGGTCTCCAACACCTATGTGAAACAGAAGACATCAGCTGCTCTGTCCACCATGGGCACTCTC
ATCTGCAGGAAGCTTGGAGGCGTGAAGAAGTCGGCCACACTCAGATCTTTTGAAGGATTGATCTTCAATA
AATACACGTTAAATCAAGGAAGGAATTACCCAACTTTCTTGTACAAAGTTGGCATTATAAGAAAGCATTG
CTTATCAATTTGTTGCAACGAACAGGTCACTATCAGTCAAAATAAAATCATTATTTGCCATCCAGCTGAT
ATCCCCTATAGTGAGTCGTATTACATGGTCATAGCTGTTTCCTGGCAGCTCTGGCCCGTGTCTCAAAATC
TCTGATGTTACATTGCACAAGATAAAAATATATCATCATGCCTCCTCTAGACCA
